Addgene plasmid #125546: pFD152
Purpose: derivative of pFD116 with an optimized RBS for E. coli
Depositing lab: David Bikard. Depositing organization: Institut Pasteur. Publication: Gene silencing with CRISPRi in bacteria and optimization of dCas9 expression levels. Depardieu F, Bikard D. Methods. 2019 Aug 1. pii: S1046-2023(18)30497-3. doi: 10.1016/j.ymeth.2019.07.024. PubMed 31377338.
Backbone
  Vector backbone: pFD116 with an optimized RBS to use in E. coli
  Backbone size w/o insert (bp): 3729
  Total vector size (bp): 9131
  Vector type: CRISPR
Growth in bacteria
  Bacterial resistance: Spectinomycin, 50 μg/mL
  Growth temperature: 37°C
  Growth strain: DH5alpha
  Copy number: Unknown
Gene/Insert
  Gene/Insert name: optimized RBS
  Insert size (bp): 44
  Promoter: anhydrotetracycline Ptet promoter
  Cloning method: Gibson Cloning
  Sequencing primers: 5′ CTTTTTCCGTGATGGTAACTAACTAATAACGTAACGTGACTGGC; 3′ GTTACGTTATTAGTTAGTTACCATCACGGAAAAAGGTTATGCTG
Terms and licenses: Academic/Nonprofit Terms; Industry Terms: Not Available to Industry
How to cite: pFD152 was a gift from David Bikard (Addgene plasmid # 125546 ; http://n2t.net/addgene:125546 ; RRID:Addgene_125546)
