[The description below was written by a language model from this plasmid's Addgene catalogue record and pLannotate feature annotations shown in this document.]
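Description:
pFD152 is a bacterial CRISPR interference (CRISPRi) plasmid of about 9.1 kb, derived from pFD116 by replacing the ribosome-binding site upstream of dCas9 with a short (44 bp) sequence optimized for expression in E. coli. It is maintained in E. coli under spectinomycin selection, conferred by the spc (aad9) adenylyltransferase gene. The annotated replication functions are a full-length RepB-type initiator protein of the kind found on Gram-positive rolling-circle plasmids, plus a fragment of a second repB. No conventional E. coli origin is annotated, and the copy number is recorded as unknown. An incP oriT is also present, which would allow mobilization by conjugation from a suitable donor strain.

The payload is a catalytically dead Streptococcus pyogenes Cas9 (D10A/H840A), which binds DNA under guide RNA direction but does not cut it. It is expressed from an anhydrotetracycline-inducible Ptet promoter. A divergently oriented Tn10 TetR gene supplies the repressor, which occupies the two tet operator sites upstream of dCas9 until inducer releases it. The dCas9 reading frame is followed by the rrnB T1 and T7Te terminators. Downstream lies an S. pyogenes guide RNA scaffold, so effector and guide are carried on a single plasmid; the promoter driving the guide and the spacer cloning arrangement are not annotated. Short hits to a knt gene, a pBluescript MCS and a mouse Rosa26 arm are small fragments, likely cloning remnants or spurious matches.

The two sequence records differ by a single nucleotide in length and carry identical annotations. The plasmid is intended for inducible gene silencing in bacteria with tuned dCas9 expression levels.
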