Features (pLannotate 1.2.2; 14 found; start..end, strand, type, name):
     56..127     +  terminator     rrnB T1 terminator: transcription terminator T1 from the E. coli rrnB gene
    143..170     +  terminator     T7Te terminator: phage T7 early transcription terminator
    381..456     +  misc_RNA       gRNA scaffold: guide RNA scaffold for the Streptococcus pyogenes CRISPR/Cas9 system
    481..603     -  CDS            knt (fragment): KANU_BACSP - Also known as kan. Experimental evidence at protein level: Swiss-Prot protein existence level 1. Inactivates the antibiotic kanamycin by catalyzing the transfer of a nucleotidyl group from nucleoside triphosphates such as ATP to the 4'-hydroxyl group of the aminoglycoside. From Bacillus sp.
    603..629     +  misc_feature   MCS (fragment): pBluescript multiple cloning site
    631..740     -  oriT           oriT: incP origin of transfer
   1108..1429    -  CDS            repB (fragment): RepB replication protein; repB; from Enterococcus faecalis plasmid pAMα1 AAN03827.1 22652809.0
   2258..2878    +  CDS            repB: REPB_STRAG - Experimental evidence at protein level: Swiss-Prot protein existence level 1. Is essential for plasmid replication. Nicks the positive strand at the plus origin of replication. From Streptococcus agalactiae.
   3045..3066    +  misc_feature   HA-R (fragment): right homology arm from intron 1 of the mouse Rosa26 gene (Soriano, 1999)
   3225..3986    -  CDS            spc: S9AD_ENTFL - Also known as aad9 From Enterococcus faecalis (Streptococcus faecalis).
   4254..4877    -  CDS            TetR: tetracycline repressor TetR; tetR from transposon Tn10; TetR binds to the tetracycline operator tetO to inhibit transcription. This inhibition can be relieved by adding tetracycline or doxycycline.
   4987..5004    +  protein_bind   tet operator (fragment): bacterial operator O1 for the tetR and tetA genes tetracycline repressor TetR
   5022..5039    +  protein_bind   tet operator (fragment): bacterial operator O1 for the tetR and tetA genes tetracycline repressor TetR
   5073..47      +  CDS            dCas9 (across the origin): catalytically dead mutant of the Cas9 endonuclease from the Streptococcus pyogenes Type II CRISPR/Cas system RNA-guided DNA-binding protein that lacks endonuclease activity due to the D10A mutation in the RuvC catalytic domain and the H840A mutation in the HNH catalytic domain
>Addgene plasmid #125546 | pFD152 | addgene full sequence | sequence record 246183 | Addgene NGS Result
GTCTTTATGAAACACGCATTGATTTGAGTCAGCTAGGAGGTGACTGACCAGGCATCAAATAAAACGAAAG
GCTCAGTCGAAAGACTGGGCCTTTCGTTTTATCTGTTGTTTGTCGGTGAACGCTCTCTACTAGAGTCACA
CTGGCTCACCTTCGGGTGGGCCTTTCTGCGTTTATAATATACTCCTAAATTAACTTTTAAAGCAATGAAA
ATAGTGAACATTATAACTGTTGTGTAACAGAATGCAATTAGCATATTACTGTTACACAAATTAGTACAGT
TTCTATGTTTTGACATACATTTGATGAAAATTGTACATAATTTATGTGAAAAAAATCACAACAAACATGC
TACAATTAGTTGAGACCAGTCTAGGTCTCGGTTTTAGAGCTAGAAATAGCAAGTTAAAATAAGGCTAGTC
CGTTATCAACTTGAAAAAGTGGCACCGAGTCGGTGCTTTTTTTGGAGATCTGTCCATACCCATGGATTCT
TCGTCTGTTTCTACTCCATCAGTCTGACGACCAAGAGAGCCATAAACACCAATAGCCTTAACATCATCCC
CATATTTATCCAATATTCGTTCCTTAATTTCATGAACAATCTGATATCAAGCTTATCGATACCGTCGACG
CCGGCCAGCCTCGCAGAGCAGGATTCCCGTTGAGCACCGCCAGGTGCGAATAAGGGACAGTGAAGAAGGA
ACACCCGCTCGCGGGTGGGCCTACTTCACCTATCCTGCCCGGCTGACGCCGTTGGATACACCAAGGAAAG
TCTACACGAACCCTTTGGCAAAATCCTGTATATCGTGCGAAAAAGGATGGATATACCGAAAAAATCGCTA
TAATGACCCCGAAGCAGGGTTATGCAGCGGAAAAGCGCTGGTACCCAATTCGCCCTATAGTGAGTCTTCT
TCTCTAGTCATTATTATTGGTCCATTCACTATTCTCATTCCCTTTTCAGATAATTTTAGATTTGCTTTTC
TAAATAAGAATATTTGGAGAGCACCGTTCTTATTCAGCTATTAATAACTCGTCTTCCTAAGCATCCTTCA
ATCCTTTTAATAACAATTATAGCATCTAATCTTCAACAAACTGGCCCGTTTGTTGAACTACTCTTTAATA
AAATAATTTTTCCGTTCCCAATTCCACATTGCAATAATAGAAAATCCATCTTCATCGGCTTTTTCGTCAT
CATCTGTATGAATCAAATCGCCTTCTTCTGTGTCATCAAGGTTTAATTTTTTATGTATTTCTTTTAACAA
ACCACCATAGGAGATTAACCTTTTACGGTGTAAACCTTCCTCCAAATCAGACAAACGTTTCAAATTCTTT
TCTTCATCATCGGTCATAAAATCCGTATCCTTTACAGGATATTTTGCAGTTTCGTCAATTGCCGATTGTA
TATCCGATTTATATTTATTTTTCGGTCGATTTTTTATTAAAACGTCTCAAAATCGTTTCTGAGACGTTTT
AGCGTTTATTTCGTTTAGTTATCGGCATAATCGTTAAAACAGGCGTTATCGTAGCGTAAAAGCCCTTGAG
CGTAGCGTGGCTTTGCAGCGAAGATGTTGTCTGTTAGATTATGAAAGCCGATGACTGAATGAAATAATAA
GCGCAGCGTCCTTCTATTTCGGTTGGAGGAGGCTCAAGGGAGTTTGAGGGAATGAAATTCCCTCATGGGT
TTGATTTTAAAAATTGCTTGCAATTTTGCCGAGCGGTAGCGCTGGAAAATTTTTGAAAAAAATTTGGAAT
TTGGAAAAAAATGGGGGGAAAGGAAGCGAATTTTGCTTCCGTACTACGACCCCCCCATTAAGTGCCGAGT
GCCAATTTTTGTGCCAAAAACGCTCTATCCCAACTGGCTCAAGGGTTTGAGGGGTTTTTCAATCGCCAAC
GAATCGCCAACGTTTTCGCCAACGTTTTTTATAAATCTATATTTAAGTAGCTTTATTGTTGTTTTTATGA
TTACAAAGTGATACACTAATTTTATAAAATTATTTGATTGGAGTTTTTTAAATGGTGATTTCAGAATCGA
AAAAAAGAGTTATGATTTCTCTGACAAAAGAGCAAGATAAAAAATTAACAGATATGGCGAAACAAAAAGG
TTTTTCAAAATCTGCGGTTGCGGCGTTAGCTATAGAAGAATATGCAAGAAAGGAATCAGAACAAAAAAAA
TAAGCGAAAGCTCGCGTTTTTAGAAGGATACGAGTTTTCGCTACTTGTTTTTGATAAGGTAATTATATCA
TGGCTATTAAAAATACTAAAGCTAGAAATTTTGGATTTTTATTATATCCTGACTCAATTCCTAATGATTG
GAAAGAAAAATTAGAGAGTTTGGGCGTATCTATGGCTGTCAGTCCTTTACACGATATGGACGAAAAAAAA
GATAAAGATACATGGAATAGTAGTGATGTTATACGAAATGGAAAGCACTATAAAAAACCACACTATCACG
TTATATATATTGCACGAAATCCTGTAACAATAGAAAGCGTTAGGAACAAGATTAAGCGAAAATTGGGGAA
TAGTTCAGTTGCTCATGTTGAGATACTTGATTATATCAAAGGTTCATATGAATATTTGACTCATGAATCA
AAGGACGCTATTGCTAAGAATAAACATATATACGACAAAAAAGATATTTTGAACATTAATGATTTTGATA
TTGACCGCTATATAACACTTGATGAAAGCCAAAAAAGAAAATTGAAGAATTTACTTTTAGATATAGTGGA
TGACTATAATTTGGTAAATACAAAAGATTTAATGGCTTTTATTCGCCTTAGGGGAGCGGAGTTTGGAATT
TTAAATACGAATGATGTAAAAGATATTGTTTCAACAAACTCTAGCGCCTTTAGATTATGGTTTGAGGGCA
ATTATCAGTGTGGATATAGAGCAAGTTATGCAAAGGTTCTTGATGCTGAAACGGGGGAAATAAAATGACA
AACAAAGAAAAAGAGTTATTTGCTGAAAATGAGGAATTAAAAAAAGAAATTAAGGACTTAAAAGAGCGTA
TTGAAAGATACAGAGAAATGGAAGTTGAATTAAGTACAACAATAGATTTATTGAGAGGAGGGATTATTGA
ATAAATAAAAGCCCCCCTGACGAAAGTCCAAGGGTTTATTGTTTTCTAAAATCTGATTACCAATTAGAAT
GAATATTTCCCAAATATTAAATAATAAAACAAAAAAATTAAAAAAGTGTTTCCACCATTTTTTCAATTTT
TTTATAATTTTTTTAATCTGTTATTTAAATAGTTTATAGTTAAATTTACATTTTCATTAGTCCATTCAAT
ATTCTCTCCAAGATAACTACGAACTGCTAACAAAATTCTCTCCCTATGTTCTAATGGAGAAGATTCAGCC
ACTGCATTTCCCGCAATATCTTTTGGTATGATTTTACCCGTGTCCATAGTTAAAATCATACGGCATAAAG
TTAATATAGAGTTGGTTTCATCATCCTGATAATTATCTATTAATTCCTCTGACGAATCCATAATGGCTCT
TCTCACATCAGAAAATGGAATATCAGGTAGTAATTCCTCTAAGTCATAATTTCCGTATATTCTTTTATTT
TTTCGTTTTGCTTGGTAAAGCATTATGGTTAAATCTGAATTTAATTCCTTCTGAGGAATGTATCCTTGTT
CATAAAGCTCTTGTAACCATTCTCCATAAATAAATTCTTGTTTGGGAGGATGATTCCACGGTACCATTTC
TTGCTGAATAATAATTGTTAATTCAATATATCGTAAGTTGCTTTTATCTCCTATTTTTTTTGAAATAGGT
CTAATTTTTTGTATAAGTATTTCTTTACTTTGATCTGTCAATGGTTCAGATACGACGACTAAAAAGTCAA
GATCACTATTTGGTTTTAGTCCACTCTCAACTCCTGATCCAAACATGTAAGTACCAATAAGGTTATTTTT
TAAATGTTTCCGAAGTATTTTTTTCACTTTATTAATTTGTTCGTATGTATTCAAATATATCCTCCTCACT
ATTTTGATTAGTACCTATTTTATATCCATAGTTGTTAATTAAATAAACTTAATTTAGTTTATTTATAGAT
TTCATTGGCTTCTAAATTTTTTATCTAGATAATAATTATTTTAGTTAATTTTATTCTAGATTATATATGA
TATGATCTTTCATTTCCATAAAACTAAAGTAAGTGTAAACCTATTCATTGTTTTAAAAATATCTCTTGCC
AGTCACGTTACGTTATTAGTTAGTTACCATCACGGAAAAAGGTTATGCTGCTTTTAAGACCCACTTTCAC
ATTTAAGTTGTTTTTCTAATCCGCATATGATCAATTCAAGGCCGAATAAGAAGGCTGGCTCTGCACCTTG
GTGATCAAATAATTCGATAGCTTGTCGTAATAATGGCGGCATACTATCAGTAGTAGGTGTTTCCCTTTCT
TCTTTAGCGACTTGATGCTCTTGATCTTCCAATACGCAACCTAAAGTAAAATGCCCCACAGCGCTGAGTG
CATATAATGCATTCTCTAGTGAAAAACCTTGTTGGCATAAAAAGGCTAATTGATTTTCGAGAGTTTCATA
CTGTTTTTCTGTAGGCCGTGTACCTAAATGTACTTTTGCTCCATCGCGATGACTTAGTAAAGCACATCTA
AAACTTTTAGCGTTATTACGTAAAAAATCTTGCCAGCTTTCCCCTTCTAAAGGGCAAAAGTGAGTATGGT
GCCTATCTAACATCTCAATGGCTAAGGCGTCGAGCAAAGCCCGCTTATTTTTTACATGCCAATACAATGT
AGGCTGCTCTACACCTAGCTTCTGGGCGAGTTTACGGGTTGTTAAACCTTCGATTCCGACCTCATTAAGC
AGCTCTAATGCGCTGTTAATCACTTTACTTTTATCTAATCTAGACATCATTAATTCCTCCTTTTTGTTGA
CATTATATCATTGATAGAGTTATTTGTCAAACTAGTTTTTTATTTGGATCCCCTCGAGTTCATGAAAAAC
TAAAAAAAATATTGACACTCTATCATTGATAGAGCATAATTAAAATAAGCTCTCTATCATTGATAGAGTG
ATATCGAATTCGGACGCATAGTGGCCTCAAAAATGGATAAGAAATACTCAATAGGCTTAGCTATCGGCAC
AAATAGCGTCGGATGGGCGGTGATCACTGATGAATATAAGGTTCCGTCTAAAAAGTTCAAGGTTCTGGGA
AATACAGACCGCCACAGTATCAAAAAAAATCTTATAGGGGCTCTTTTATTTGACAGTGGAGAGACAGCGG
AAGCGACTCGTCTCAAACGGACAGCTCGTAGAAGGTATACACGTCGGAAGAATCGTATTTGTTATCTACA
GGAGATTTTTTCAAATGAGATGGCGAAAGTAGATGATAGTTTCTTTCATCGACTTGAAGAGTCTTTTTTG
GTGGAAGAAGACAAGAAGCATGAACGTCATCCTATTTTTGGAAATATAGTAGATGAAGTTGCTTATCATG
AGAAATATCCAACTATCTATCATCTGCGAAAAAAATTGGTAGATTCTACTGATAAAGCGGATTTGCGCTT
AATCTATTTGGCCTTAGCGCATATGATTAAGTTTCGTGGTCATTTTTTGATTGAGGGAGATTTAAATCCT
GATAATAGTGATGTGGACAAACTATTTATCCAGTTGGTACAAACCTACAATCAATTATTTGAAGAAAACC
CTATTAACGCAAGTGGAGTAGATGCTAAAGCGATTCTTTCTGCACGATTGAGTAAATCAAGACGATTAGA
AAATCTCATTGCTCAGCTCCCCGGTGAGAAGAAAAATGGCTTATTTGGGAATCTCATTGCTTTGTCATTG
GGTTTGACCCCTAATTTTAAATCAAATTTTGATTTGGCAGAAGATGCTAAATTACAGCTTTCAAAAGATA
CTTACGATGATGATTTAGATAATTTATTGGCGCAAATTGGAGATCAATATGCTGATTTGTTTTTGGCAGC
TAAGAATTTATCAGATGCTATTTTACTTTCAGATATCCTAAGAGTAAATACTGAAATAACTAAGGCTCCC
CTATCAGCTTCAATGATTAAACGCTACGATGAACATCATCAAGACTTGACTCTTTTAAAAGCTTTAGTTC
GACAACAACTTCCAGAAAAGTATAAAGAAATCTTTTTTGATCAATCAAAAAACGGATATGCAGGTTATAT
TGATGGGGGAGCTAGCCAAGAAGAATTTTATAAATTTATCAAACCAATTTTAGAAAAAATGGATGGTACT
GAGGAATTATTGGTGAAACTAAATCGTGAAGATTTGCTGCGCAAGCAACGGACCTTTGACAACGGCTCTA
TTCCCCATCAAATTCACTTGGGTGAGCTGCATGCTATTTTGAGAAGACAAGAAGACTTTTATCCATTTTT
AAAAGACAATCGTGAGAAGATTGAAAAAATCTTGACTTTTCGAATTCCTTATTATGTTGGTCCATTGGCG
CGTGGCAATAGTCGTTTTGCATGGATGACTCGGAAGTCTGAAGAAACAATTACCCCATGGAATTTTGAAG
AAGTTGTCGATAAAGGTGCTTCAGCTCAATCATTTATTGAACGCATGACAAACTTTGATAAAAATCTTCC
AAATGAAAAAGTACTACCAAAACATAGTTTGCTTTATGAGTATTTTACGGTTTATAACGAATTGACAAAG
GTCAAATATGTTACTGAAGGAATGCGAAAACCAGCATTTCTTTCAGGTGAACAGAAGAAAGCCATTGTTG
ATTTACTCTTCAAAACAAATCGAAAAGTAACCGTTAAGCAATTAAAAGAAGATTATTTCAAAAAAATAGA
ATGTTTTGATAGTGTTGAAATTTCAGGAGTTGAAGATAGATTTAATGCTTCATTAGGTACCTACCATGAT
TTGCTAAAAATTATTAAAGATAAAGATTTTTTGGATAATGAAGAAAATGAAGATATCTTAGAGGATATTG
TTTTAACATTGACCTTATTTGAAGATAGGGAGATGATTGAGGAAAGACTTAAAACATATGCTCACCTCTT
TGATGATAAGGTGATGAAACAGCTTAAACGTCGCCGTTATACTGGTTGGGGACGTTTGTCTCGAAAATTG
ATTAATGGTATTAGGGATAAGCAATCTGGCAAAACAATATTAGATTTTTTGAAATCAGATGGTTTTGCCA
ATCGCAATTTTATGCAGCTGATCCATGATGATAGTTTGACATTTAAAGAAGACATTCAAAAAGCACAAGT
GTCTGGACAAGGCGATAGTTTACATGAACATATTGCAAATTTAGCTGGTAGCCCTGCTATTAAAAAAGGT
ATTTTACAGACTGTAAAAGTTGTTGATGAATTGGTCAAAGTAATGGGGCGGCATAAGCCAGAAAATATCG
TTATTGAAATGGCACGTGAAAATCAGACAACTCAAAAGGGCCAGAAAAATTCGCGAGAGCGTATGAAACG
AATCGAAGAAGGTATCAAAGAATTAGGAAGTCAGATTCTTAAAGAGCATCCTGTTGAAAATACTCAATTG
CAAAATGAAAAGCTCTATCTCTATTATCTCCAAAATGGAAGAGACATGTATGTGGACCAAGAATTAGATA
TTAATCGTTTAAGTGATTATGATGTCGATGCCATTGTTCCACAAAGTTTCCTTAAAGACGATTCAATAGA
CAATAAGGTCTTAACGCGTTCTGATAAAAATCGTGGTAAATCGGATAACGTTCCAAGTGAAGAAGTAGTC
AAAAAGATGAAAAACTATTGGAGACAACTTCTAAACGCCAAGTTAATCACTCAACGTAAGTTTGATAATT
TAACGAAAGCTGAACGTGGAGGTTTGAGTGAACTTGATAAAGCTGGTTTTATCAAACGCCAATTGGTTGA
AACTCGCCAAATCACTAAGCATGTGGCACAAATTTTGGATAGTCGCATGAATACTAAATACGATGAAAAT
GATAAACTTATTCGAGAGGTTAAAGTGATTACCTTAAAATCTAAATTAGTTTCTGACTTCCGAAAAGATT
TCCAATTCTATAAAGTACGTGAGATTAACAATTACCATCATGCCCATGATGCGTATCTAAATGCCGTCGT
TGGAACTGCTTTGATTAAGAAATATCCAAAACTTGAATCGGAGTTTGTCTATGGTGATTATAAAGTTTAT
GATGTTCGTAAAATGATTGCTAAGTCTGAGCAAGAAATAGGCAAAGCAACCGCAAAATATTTCTTTTACT
CTAATATCATGAACTTCTTCAAAACAGAAATTACACTTGCAAATGGAGAGATTCGCAAACGCCCTCTAAT
CGAAACTAATGGGGAAACTGGAGAAATTGTCTGGGATAAAGGGCGAGATTTTGCCACAGTGCGCAAAGTA
TTGTCCATGCCCCAAGTCAATATTGTCAAGAAAACAGAAGTACAGACAGGCGGATTCTCCAAGGAGTCAA
TTTTACCAAAAAGAAATTCGGACAAGCTTATTGCTCGTAAAAAAGACTGGGATCCAAAAAAATATGGTGG
TTTTGATAGTCCAACGGTAGCTTATTCAGTCCTAGTGGTTGCTAAGGTGGAAAAAGGGAAATCGAAGAAG
TTAAAATCCGTTAAAGAGTTACTAGGGATCACAATTATGGAAAGAAGTTCCTTTGAAAAAAATCCGATTG
ACTTTTTAGAAGCTAAAGGATATAAGGAAGTTAAAAAAGACTTAATCATTAAACTACCTAAATATAGTCT
TTTTGAGTTAGAAAACGGTCGTAAACGGATGCTGGCTAGTGCCGGAGAATTACAAAAAGGAAATGAGCTG
GCTCTGCCAAGCAAATATGTGAATTTTTTATATTTAGCTAGTCATTATGAAAAGTTGAAGGGTAGTCCAG
AAGATAACGAACAAAAACAATTGTTTGTGGAGCAGCATAAGCATTATTTAGATGAGATTATTGAGCAAAT
CAGTGAATTTTCTAAGCGTGTTATTTTAGCAGATGCCAATTTAGATAAAGTTCTTAGTGCATATAACAAA
CATAGAGACAAACCAATACGTGAACAAGCAGAAAATATTATTCATTTATTTACGTTGACGAATCTTGGAG
CTCCCGCTGCTTTTAAATATTTTGATACAACAATTGATCGTAAACGATATACGTCTACAAAAGAAGTTTT
AGATGCCACTCTTATCCATCAATCCATCACTG
