Features (pLannotate 1.2.2; 14 found; start..end, strand, type, name):
     56..127     +  terminator     rrnB T1 terminator: transcription terminator T1 from the E. coli rrnB gene
    143..170     +  terminator     T7Te terminator: phage T7 early transcription terminator
    381..456     +  misc_RNA       gRNA scaffold: guide RNA scaffold for the Streptococcus pyogenes CRISPR/Cas9 system
    481..603     -  CDS            knt (fragment): KANU_BACSP - Also known as kan. Experimental evidence at protein level: Swiss-Prot protein existence level 1. Inactivates the antibiotic kanamycin by catalyzing the transfer of a nucleotidyl group from nucleoside triphosphates such as ATP to the 4'-hydroxyl group of the aminoglycoside. From Bacillus sp.
    603..629     +  misc_feature   MCS (fragment): pBluescript multiple cloning site
    631..740     -  oriT           oriT: incP origin of transfer
   1108..1429    -  CDS            repB (fragment): RepB replication protein; repB; from Enterococcus faecalis plasmid pAMα1 AAN03827.1 22652809.0
   2257..2877    +  CDS            repB: REPB_STRAG - Experimental evidence at protein level: Swiss-Prot protein existence level 1. Is essential for plasmid replication. Nicks the positive strand at the plus origin of replication. From Streptococcus agalactiae.
   3044..3065    +  misc_feature   HA-R (fragment): right homology arm from intron 1 of the mouse Rosa26 gene (Soriano, 1999)
   3224..3985    -  CDS            spc: S9AD_ENTFL - Also known as aad9 From Enterococcus faecalis (Streptococcus faecalis).
   4253..4876    -  CDS            TetR: tetracycline repressor TetR; tetR from transposon Tn10; TetR binds to the tetracycline operator tetO to inhibit transcription. This inhibition can be relieved by adding tetracycline or doxycycline.
   4986..5003    +  protein_bind   tet operator (fragment): bacterial operator O1 for the tetR and tetA genes tetracycline repressor TetR
   5021..5038    +  protein_bind   tet operator (fragment): bacterial operator O1 for the tetR and tetA genes tetracycline repressor TetR
   5072..47      +  CDS            dCas9 (across the origin): catalytically dead mutant of the Cas9 endonuclease from the Streptococcus pyogenes Type II CRISPR/Cas system RNA-guided DNA-binding protein that lacks endonuclease activity due to the D10A mutation in the RuvC catalytic domain and the H840A mutation in the HNH catalytic domain
>Addgene plasmid #125546 | pFD152 | addgene full sequence | sequence record 499185 | Addgene NGS Result
GTCTTTATGAAACACGCATTGATTTGAGTCAGCTAGGAGGTGACTGACCAGGCATCAAATAAAACGAAAG
GCTCAGTCGAAAGACTGGGCCTTTCGTTTTATCTGTTGTTTGTCGGTGAACGCTCTCTACTAGAGTCACA
CTGGCTCACCTTCGGGTGGGCCTTTCTGCGTTTATAATATACTCCTAAATTAACTTTTAAAGCAATGAAA
ATAGTGAACATTATAACTGTTGTGTAACAGAATGCAATTAGCATATTACTGTTACACAAATTAGTACAGT
TTCTATGTTTTGACATACATTTGATGAAAATTGTACATAATTTATGTGAAAAAAATCACAACAAACATGC
TACAATTAGTTGAGACCAGTCTAGGTCTCGGTTTTAGAGCTAGAAATAGCAAGTTAAAATAAGGCTAGTC
CGTTATCAACTTGAAAAAGTGGCACCGAGTCGGTGCTTTTTTTGGAGATCTGTCCATACCCATGGATTCT
TCGTCTGTTTCTACTCCATCAGTCTGACGACCAAGAGAGCCATAAACACCAATAGCCTTAACATCATCCC
CATATTTATCCAATATTCGTTCCTTAATTTCATGAACAATCTGATATCAAGCTTATCGATACCGTCGACG
CCGGCCAGCCTCGCAGAGCAGGATTCCCGTTGAGCACCGCCAGGTGCGAATAAGGGACAGTGAAGAAGGA
ACACCCGCTCGCGGGTGGGCCTACTTCACCTATCCTGCCCGGCTGACGCCGTTGGATACACCAAGGAAAG
TCTACACGAACCCTTTGGCAAAATCCTGTATATCGTGCGAAAAAGGATGGATATACCGAAAAAATCGCTA
TAATGACCCCGAAGCAGGGTTATGCAGCGGAAAAGCGCTGGTACCCAATTCGCCCTATAGTGAGTCTTCT
TCTCTAGTCATTATTATTGGTCCATTCACTATTCTCATTCCCTTTTCAGATAATTTTAGATTTGCTTTTC
TAAATAAGAATATTTGGAGAGCACCGTTCTTATTCAGCTATTAATAACTCGTCTTCCTAAGCATCCTTCA
ATCCTTTTAATAACAATTATAGCATCTAATCTTCAACAAACTGGCCCGTTTGTTGAACTACTCTTTAATA
AAATAATTTTTCCGTTCCCAATTCCACATTGCAATAATAGAAAATCCATCTTCATCGGCTTTTTCGTCAT
CATCTGTATGAATCAAATCGCCTTCTTCTGTGTCATCAAGGTTTAATTTTTTATGTATTTCTTTTAACAA
ACCACCATAGGAGATTAACCTTTTACGGTGTAAACCTTCCTCCAAATCAGACAAACGTTTCAAATTCTTT
TCTTCATCATCGGTCATAAAATCCGTATCCTTTACAGGATATTTTGCAGTTTCGTCAATTGCCGATTGTA
TATCCGATTTATATTTATTTTTCGGTCGATTTTTTATTAAAACGTCTCAAAATCGTTTCTGAGACGTTTT
AGCGTTTATTTCGTTTAGTTATCGGCATAATCGTTAAAACAGGCGTTATCGTAGCGTAAAAGCCCTTGAG
CGTAGCGTGGCTTTGCAGCGAAGATGTTGTCTGTTAGATTATGAAAGCCGATGACTGAATGAAATAATAA
GCGCAGCGTCCTTCTATTTCGGTTGGAGGAGGCTCAAGGGAGTTTGAGGGAATGAAATTCCCTCATGGGT
TTGATTTTAAAAATTGCTTGCAATTTTGCCGAGCGGTAGCGCTGGAAAATTTTTGAAAAAAATTTGGAAT
TTGGAAAAAAATGGGGGGAAAGGAAGCGAATTTTGCTTCCGTACTACGACCCCCCATTAAGTGCCGAGTG
CCAATTTTTGTGCCAAAAACGCTCTATCCCAACTGGCTCAAGGGTTTGAGGGGTTTTTCAATCGCCAACG
AATCGCCAACGTTTTCGCCAACGTTTTTTATAAATCTATATTTAAGTAGCTTTATTGTTGTTTTTATGAT
TACAAAGTGATACACTAATTTTATAAAATTATTTGATTGGAGTTTTTTAAATGGTGATTTCAGAATCGAA
AAAAAGAGTTATGATTTCTCTGACAAAAGAGCAAGATAAAAAATTAACAGATATGGCGAAACAAAAAGGT
TTTTCAAAATCTGCGGTTGCGGCGTTAGCTATAGAAGAATATGCAAGAAAGGAATCAGAACAAAAAAAAT
AAGCGAAAGCTCGCGTTTTTAGAAGGATACGAGTTTTCGCTACTTGTTTTTGATAAGGTAATTATATCAT
GGCTATTAAAAATACTAAAGCTAGAAATTTTGGATTTTTATTATATCCTGACTCAATTCCTAATGATTGG
AAAGAAAAATTAGAGAGTTTGGGCGTATCTATGGCTGTCAGTCCTTTACACGATATGGACGAAAAAAAAG
ATAAAGATACATGGAATAGTAGTGATGTTATACGAAATGGAAAGCACTATAAAAAACCACACTATCACGT
TATATATATTGCACGAAATCCTGTAACAATAGAAAGCGTTAGGAACAAGATTAAGCGAAAATTGGGGAAT
AGTTCAGTTGCTCATGTTGAGATACTTGATTATATCAAAGGTTCATATGAATATTTGACTCATGAATCAA
AGGACGCTATTGCTAAGAATAAACATATATACGACAAAAAAGATATTTTGAACATTAATGATTTTGATAT
TGACCGCTATATAACACTTGATGAAAGCCAAAAAAGAAAATTGAAGAATTTACTTTTAGATATAGTGGAT
GACTATAATTTGGTAAATACAAAAGATTTAATGGCTTTTATTCGCCTTAGGGGAGCGGAGTTTGGAATTT
TAAATACGAATGATGTAAAAGATATTGTTTCAACAAACTCTAGCGCCTTTAGATTATGGTTTGAGGGCAA
TTATCAGTGTGGATATAGAGCAAGTTATGCAAAGGTTCTTGATGCTGAAACGGGGGAAATAAAATGACAA
ACAAAGAAAAAGAGTTATTTGCTGAAAATGAGGAATTAAAAAAAGAAATTAAGGACTTAAAAGAGCGTAT
TGAAAGATACAGAGAAATGGAAGTTGAATTAAGTACAACAATAGATTTATTGAGAGGAGGGATTATTGAA
TAAATAAAAGCCCCCCTGACGAAAGTCCAAGGGTTTATTGTTTTCTAAAATCTGATTACCAATTAGAATG
AATATTTCCCAAATATTAAATAATAAAACAAAAAAATTAAAAAAGTGTTTCCACCATTTTTTCAATTTTT
TTATAATTTTTTTAATCTGTTATTTAAATAGTTTATAGTTAAATTTACATTTTCATTAGTCCATTCAATA
TTCTCTCCAAGATAACTACGAACTGCTAACAAAATTCTCTCCCTATGTTCTAATGGAGAAGATTCAGCCA
CTGCATTTCCCGCAATATCTTTTGGTATGATTTTACCCGTGTCCATAGTTAAAATCATACGGCATAAAGT
TAATATAGAGTTGGTTTCATCATCCTGATAATTATCTATTAATTCCTCTGACGAATCCATAATGGCTCTT
CTCACATCAGAAAATGGAATATCAGGTAGTAATTCCTCTAAGTCATAATTTCCGTATATTCTTTTATTTT
TTCGTTTTGCTTGGTAAAGCATTATGGTTAAATCTGAATTTAATTCCTTCTGAGGAATGTATCCTTGTTC
ATAAAGCTCTTGTAACCATTCTCCATAAATAAATTCTTGTTTGGGAGGATGATTCCACGGTACCATTTCT
TGCTGAATAATAATTGTTAATTCAATATATCGTAAGTTGCTTTTATCTCCTATTTTTTTTGAAATAGGTC
TAATTTTTTGTATAAGTATTTCTTTACTTTGATCTGTCAATGGTTCAGATACGACGACTAAAAAGTCAAG
ATCACTATTTGGTTTTAGTCCACTCTCAACTCCTGATCCAAACATGTAAGTACCAATAAGGTTATTTTTT
AAATGTTTCCGAAGTATTTTTTTCACTTTATTAATTTGTTCGTATGTATTCAAATATATCCTCCTCACTA
TTTTGATTAGTACCTATTTTATATCCATAGTTGTTAATTAAATAAACTTAATTTAGTTTATTTATAGATT
TCATTGGCTTCTAAATTTTTTATCTAGATAATAATTATTTTAGTTAATTTTATTCTAGATTATATATGAT
ATGATCTTTCATTTCCATAAAACTAAAGTAAGTGTAAACCTATTCATTGTTTTAAAAATATCTCTTGCCA
GTCACGTTACGTTATTAGTTAGTTACCATCACGGAAAAAGGTTATGCTGCTTTTAAGACCCACTTTCACA
TTTAAGTTGTTTTTCTAATCCGCATATGATCAATTCAAGGCCGAATAAGAAGGCTGGCTCTGCACCTTGG
TGATCAAATAATTCGATAGCTTGTCGTAATAATGGCGGCATACTATCAGTAGTAGGTGTTTCCCTTTCTT
CTTTAGCGACTTGATGCTCTTGATCTTCCAATACGCAACCTAAAGTAAAATGCCCCACAGCGCTGAGTGC
ATATAATGCATTCTCTAGTGAAAAACCTTGTTGGCATAAAAAGGCTAATTGATTTTCGAGAGTTTCATAC
TGTTTTTCTGTAGGCCGTGTACCTAAATGTACTTTTGCTCCATCGCGATGACTTAGTAAAGCACATCTAA
AACTTTTAGCGTTATTACGTAAAAAATCTTGCCAGCTTTCCCCTTCTAAAGGGCAAAAGTGAGTATGGTG
CCTATCTAACATCTCAATGGCTAAGGCGTCGAGCAAAGCCCGCTTATTTTTTACATGCCAATACAATGTA
GGCTGCTCTACACCTAGCTTCTGGGCGAGTTTACGGGTTGTTAAACCTTCGATTCCGACCTCATTAAGCA
GCTCTAATGCGCTGTTAATCACTTTACTTTTATCTAATCTAGACATCATTAATTCCTCCTTTTTGTTGAC
ATTATATCATTGATAGAGTTATTTGTCAAACTAGTTTTTTATTTGGATCCCCTCGAGTTCATGAAAAACT
AAAAAAAATATTGACACTCTATCATTGATAGAGCATAATTAAAATAAGCTCTCTATCATTGATAGAGTGA
TATCGAATTCGGACGCATAGTGGCCTCAAAAATGGATAAGAAATACTCAATAGGCTTAGCTATCGGCACA
AATAGCGTCGGATGGGCGGTGATCACTGATGAATATAAGGTTCCGTCTAAAAAGTTCAAGGTTCTGGGAA
ATACAGACCGCCACAGTATCAAAAAAAATCTTATAGGGGCTCTTTTATTTGACAGTGGAGAGACAGCGGA
AGCGACTCGTCTCAAACGGACAGCTCGTAGAAGGTATACACGTCGGAAGAATCGTATTTGTTATCTACAG
GAGATTTTTTCAAATGAGATGGCGAAAGTAGATGATAGTTTCTTTCATCGACTTGAAGAGTCTTTTTTGG
TGGAAGAAGACAAGAAGCATGAACGTCATCCTATTTTTGGAAATATAGTAGATGAAGTTGCTTATCATGA
GAAATATCCAACTATCTATCATCTGCGAAAAAAATTGGTAGATTCTACTGATAAAGCGGATTTGCGCTTA
ATCTATTTGGCCTTAGCGCATATGATTAAGTTTCGTGGTCATTTTTTGATTGAGGGAGATTTAAATCCTG
ATAATAGTGATGTGGACAAACTATTTATCCAGTTGGTACAAACCTACAATCAATTATTTGAAGAAAACCC
TATTAACGCAAGTGGAGTAGATGCTAAAGCGATTCTTTCTGCACGATTGAGTAAATCAAGACGATTAGAA
AATCTCATTGCTCAGCTCCCCGGTGAGAAGAAAAATGGCTTATTTGGGAATCTCATTGCTTTGTCATTGG
GTTTGACCCCTAATTTTAAATCAAATTTTGATTTGGCAGAAGATGCTAAATTACAGCTTTCAAAAGATAC
TTACGATGATGATTTAGATAATTTATTGGCGCAAATTGGAGATCAATATGCTGATTTGTTTTTGGCAGCT
AAGAATTTATCAGATGCTATTTTACTTTCAGATATCCTAAGAGTAAATACTGAAATAACTAAGGCTCCCC
TATCAGCTTCAATGATTAAACGCTACGATGAACATCATCAAGACTTGACTCTTTTAAAAGCTTTAGTTCG
ACAACAACTTCCAGAAAAGTATAAAGAAATCTTTTTTGATCAATCAAAAAACGGATATGCAGGTTATATT
GATGGGGGAGCTAGCCAAGAAGAATTTTATAAATTTATCAAACCAATTTTAGAAAAAATGGATGGTACTG
AGGAATTATTGGTGAAACTAAATCGTGAAGATTTGCTGCGCAAGCAACGGACCTTTGACAACGGCTCTAT
TCCCCATCAAATTCACTTGGGTGAGCTGCATGCTATTTTGAGAAGACAAGAAGACTTTTATCCATTTTTA
AAAGACAATCGTGAGAAGATTGAAAAAATCTTGACTTTTCGAATTCCTTATTATGTTGGTCCATTGGCGC
GTGGCAATAGTCGTTTTGCATGGATGACTCGGAAGTCTGAAGAAACAATTACCCCATGGAATTTTGAAGA
AGTTGTCGATAAAGGTGCTTCAGCTCAATCATTTATTGAACGCATGACAAACTTTGATAAAAATCTTCCA
AATGAAAAAGTACTACCAAAACATAGTTTGCTTTATGAGTATTTTACGGTTTATAACGAATTGACAAAGG
TCAAATATGTTACTGAAGGAATGCGAAAACCAGCATTTCTTTCAGGTGAACAGAAGAAAGCCATTGTTGA
TTTACTCTTCAAAACAAATCGAAAAGTAACCGTTAAGCAATTAAAAGAAGATTATTTCAAAAAAATAGAA
TGTTTTGATAGTGTTGAAATTTCAGGAGTTGAAGATAGATTTAATGCTTCATTAGGTACCTACCATGATT
TGCTAAAAATTATTAAAGATAAAGATTTTTTGGATAATGAAGAAAATGAAGATATCTTAGAGGATATTGT
TTTAACATTGACCTTATTTGAAGATAGGGAGATGATTGAGGAAAGACTTAAAACATATGCTCACCTCTTT
GATGATAAGGTGATGAAACAGCTTAAACGTCGCCGTTATACTGGTTGGGGACGTTTGTCTCGAAAATTGA
TTAATGGTATTAGGGATAAGCAATCTGGCAAAACAATATTAGATTTTTTGAAATCAGATGGTTTTGCCAA
TCGCAATTTTATGCAGCTGATCCATGATGATAGTTTGACATTTAAAGAAGACATTCAAAAAGCACAAGTG
TCTGGACAAGGCGATAGTTTACATGAACATATTGCAAATTTAGCTGGTAGCCCTGCTATTAAAAAAGGTA
TTTTACAGACTGTAAAAGTTGTTGATGAATTGGTCAAAGTAATGGGGCGGCATAAGCCAGAAAATATCGT
TATTGAAATGGCACGTGAAAATCAGACAACTCAAAAGGGCCAGAAAAATTCGCGAGAGCGTATGAAACGA
ATCGAAGAAGGTATCAAAGAATTAGGAAGTCAGATTCTTAAAGAGCATCCTGTTGAAAATACTCAATTGC
AAAATGAAAAGCTCTATCTCTATTATCTCCAAAATGGAAGAGACATGTATGTGGACCAAGAATTAGATAT
TAATCGTTTAAGTGATTATGATGTCGATGCCATTGTTCCACAAAGTTTCCTTAAAGACGATTCAATAGAC
AATAAGGTCTTAACGCGTTCTGATAAAAATCGTGGTAAATCGGATAACGTTCCAAGTGAAGAAGTAGTCA
AAAAGATGAAAAACTATTGGAGACAACTTCTAAACGCCAAGTTAATCACTCAACGTAAGTTTGATAATTT
AACGAAAGCTGAACGTGGAGGTTTGAGTGAACTTGATAAAGCTGGTTTTATCAAACGCCAATTGGTTGAA
ACTCGCCAAATCACTAAGCATGTGGCACAAATTTTGGATAGTCGCATGAATACTAAATACGATGAAAATG
ATAAACTTATTCGAGAGGTTAAAGTGATTACCTTAAAATCTAAATTAGTTTCTGACTTCCGAAAAGATTT
CCAATTCTATAAAGTACGTGAGATTAACAATTACCATCATGCCCATGATGCGTATCTAAATGCCGTCGTT
GGAACTGCTTTGATTAAGAAATATCCAAAACTTGAATCGGAGTTTGTCTATGGTGATTATAAAGTTTATG
ATGTTCGTAAAATGATTGCTAAGTCTGAGCAAGAAATAGGCAAAGCAACCGCAAAATATTTCTTTTACTC
TAATATCATGAACTTCTTCAAAACAGAAATTACACTTGCAAATGGAGAGATTCGCAAACGCCCTCTAATC
GAAACTAATGGGGAAACTGGAGAAATTGTCTGGGATAAAGGGCGAGATTTTGCCACAGTGCGCAAAGTAT
TGTCCATGCCCCAAGTCAATATTGTCAAGAAAACAGAAGTACAGACAGGCGGATTCTCCAAGGAGTCAAT
TTTACCAAAAAGAAATTCGGACAAGCTTATTGCTCGTAAAAAAGACTGGGATCCAAAAAAATATGGTGGT
TTTGATAGTCCAACGGTAGCTTATTCAGTCCTAGTGGTTGCTAAGGTGGAAAAAGGGAAATCGAAGAAGT
TAAAATCCGTTAAAGAGTTACTAGGGATCACAATTATGGAAAGAAGTTCCTTTGAAAAAAATCCGATTGA
CTTTTTAGAAGCTAAAGGATATAAGGAAGTTAAAAAAGACTTAATCATTAAACTACCTAAATATAGTCTT
TTTGAGTTAGAAAACGGTCGTAAACGGATGCTGGCTAGTGCCGGAGAATTACAAAAAGGAAATGAGCTGG
CTCTGCCAAGCAAATATGTGAATTTTTTATATTTAGCTAGTCATTATGAAAAGTTGAAGGGTAGTCCAGA
AGATAACGAACAAAAACAATTGTTTGTGGAGCAGCATAAGCATTATTTAGATGAGATTATTGAGCAAATC
AGTGAATTTTCTAAGCGTGTTATTTTAGCAGATGCCAATTTAGATAAAGTTCTTAGTGCATATAACAAAC
ATAGAGACAAACCAATACGTGAACAAGCAGAAAATATTATTCATTTATTTACGTTGACGAATCTTGGAGC
TCCCGCTGCTTTTAAATATTTTGATACAACAATTGATCGTAAACGATATACGTCTACAAAAGAAGTTTTA
GATGCCACTCTTATCCATCAATCCATCACTG
